Addgene plasmid #246845: ARL13B-(ΔIDR)-GFP
Purpose: Express Arl13B (resistance to sgRNA) with deletion of Intrinsically Disordered Region, tagged with GFP
Depositing lab: Lei Lu. Depositing organization: Nanyang Technological University (NTU). Publication: Knocking out ARL13B completely abolishes primary ciliogenesis in cell lines. Mahajan D, Chia HM, Lu L. Sci Rep. 2025 Jul 24;15(1):26980. doi: 10.1038/s41598-025-11124-5. PubMed 40707593.
Backbone
  Vector backbone: pLVX-puro
  Backbone manufacturer: Clontech
  Backbone size w/o insert (bp): 8102
  Total vector size (bp): 9775
  Vector type: Mammalian Expression, Lentiviral
  Selectable markers: Puromycin
Growth in bacteria
  Bacterial resistance: Ampicillin, 100 μg/mL
  Growth temperature: 37°C
  Growth strain: NEB Stable
  Copy number: Unknown
Gene/Insert
  Gene/Insert name: Arl13B
  Species: H. sapiens (human)
  Insert size (bp): 997
  Mutation: deleted IDR domain
  Entrez Gene: ARL13B (a.k.a. ARL2L1, JBTS8)
  Tag / fusion protein: GFP (C terminal on insert)
Terms and licenses: Academic/Nonprofit Terms; Industry Terms: Not Available to Industry
How to cite: ARL13B-(ΔIDR)-GFP was a gift from Lei Lu (Addgene plasmid # 246845 ; http://n2t.net/addgene:246845 ; RRID:Addgene_246845)
