[The description below was written by a language model from this plasmid's Addgene catalogue record and pLannotate feature annotations shown in this document.]
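Description:
ARL13B-(ΔIDR)-GFP is an HIV-1-based lentiviral mammalian expression plasmid built on the pLVX-puro backbone. It is propagated in E. coli through a high-copy ColE1/pUC-type origin and selected with ampicillin via the β-lactamase gene. The viral portion carries the elements needed for packaging and transduction. These are flanking HIV-1 LTR sequences, the Ψ packaging signal with an adjoining gag fragment, the Rev response element for Rev-dependent nuclear export of the genomic RNA, and the cPPT/CTS, which aids nuclear import of the reverse-transcribed genome. A WPRE lies upstream of the 3' LTR and enhances transcript stability and expression. Residual nef, Rev and lac-region fragments are backbone remnants rather than functional parts.

The payload is driven by the CMV immediate-early enhancer and promoter. It consists of a human ARL13B coding sequence lacking its intrinsically disordered region, fused at its C terminus to EGFP. According to the record, the ARL13B sequence is also resistant to an sgRNA, so it can be expressed in cells where the endogenous gene has been targeted by CRISPR. The specific changes that confer this resistance are not described. Downstream, a mouse PGK promoter drives puromycin N-acetyltransferase, allowing selection of stably transduced cells.

ARL13B is a cilium-localised small GTPase-like protein. The associated work concerns the loss of primary ciliogenesis on ARL13B knockout, so the construct is suited to rescue and domain-mapping experiments that test whether the disordered region is needed for ciliary localisation or function, with GFP fluorescence as the readout. The sequenced record is slightly shorter (9,709 nt) than the catalogued total size of 9,775 bp.
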