Features (pLannotate 1.2.2; 25 found; start..end, strand, type, name):
    376..633     +  LTR            5' LTR (truncated): truncated 5' long terminal repeat (LTR) from HIV-1
    680..805     +  misc_feature   HIV-1 Ψ: packaging signal of human immunodeficiency virus type 1
    789..1127    +  CDS            HIV-1 gag (fragment): gag protein from human immunodeficiency virus 1; gag
   1302..1535    +  misc_feature   RRE: The Rev response element (RRE) of HIV-1 allows for Rev-dependent mRNA export from the nucleus to the cytoplasm.
   1912..2012    +  CDS            Rev (fragment): human immunodeficiency virus 1 (HIV-1) Rev protein; rev; enhances nuclear export of unspliced and incompletely spliced viral mRNAs
   2027..2142    +  misc_feature   cPPT/CTS: central polypurine tract and central termination sequence of HIV-1 (lacking the first T)
   2200..2503    +  enhancer       CMV enhancer: human cytomegalovirus immediate early enhancer
   2504..2707    +  promoter       CMV promoter: human cytomegalovirus (CMV) immediate early promoter
   2792..2819    +  misc_feature   MCS (fragment): multiple cloning site
   2826..3803    +  CDS            ARL13B (fragment): AR13B_HUMAN - Also known as ARL2L1. Experimental evidence at protein level: Swiss-Prot protein existence level 1. Cilium-specific protein required to control the microtubule- based, ciliary axoneme structure. May act by maintaining the association between IFT subcomplexes A and B. Binds GTP but is not able to hydrolyze it; the GTPase activity remains unclear. Required to pattern the neural tube. Involved in cerebral cortex development: required for the initial formation of a polarized radial glial scaffold, the first step in the construction of the cerebral cortex, by regulating ciliary signal
   3810..4526    +  CDS            EGFP: EGFP is a basic (constitutively fluorescent) green fluorescent protein published in 1996, derived from Aequorea victoria. It is reported to be a rapidly-maturing weak dimer with moderate acid sensitivity.
   4543..5042    +  promoter       PGK promoter: mouse phosphoglycerate kinase 1 promoter
   5063..5662    +  CDS            PuroR: puromycin N-acetyltransferase; pac from Streptomyces alboniger; confers resistance to puromycin
   5676..6264    +  misc_feature   WPRE: woodchuck hepatitis virus posttranscriptional regulatory element
   6281..6799    +  CDS            nef (fragment): NEF_HV1BR - Experimental evidence at protein level: Swiss-Prot protein existence level 1. Extracellular Nef protein targets CD4(+) T-lymphocytes for apoptosis by interacting with CXCR4 surface receptors (PubMed:14990729). From Human immunodeficiency virus type 1 group M subtype B (isolate BRU/LAI) (HIV-1).
   6847..7104    +  LTR            5' LTR (truncated): truncated 5' long terminal repeat (LTR) from HIV-1
   7257..7273    -  protein_bind   lac operator: The lac repressor binds to the lac operator to inhibit transcription in E. coli. This inhibition can be relieved by adding lactose or isopropyl-β-D-thiogalactopyranoside (IPTG). lac repressor encoded by lacI
   7281..7311    -  promoter       lac promoter: promoter for the E. coli lac operon
   7326..7347    -  protein_bind   CAP binding site: CAP binding activates transcription in the presence of cAMP. E. coli catabolite activator protein
   7360..7452    -  CDS            lacI (fragment): lac repressor; lacI; The lac repressor binds to the lac operator to inhibit transcription in E. coli. This inhibition can be relieved by adding lactose or isopropyl-β-D-thiogalactopyranoside (IPTG).
   7635..8223    -  rep_origin     ori: high-copy-number ColE1/pMB1/pBR322/pUC origin of replication
   8394..9254    -  CDS            AmpR: β-lactamase; bla; confers resistance to ampicillin, carbenicillin, and related antibiotics
   9255..9359    -  promoter       AmpR promoter: bla
   9407..9541    +  polyA_signal   SV40 poly(A) signal: SV40 polyadenylation signal
   9708..328     +  CDS            nef (fragment) (across the origin): NEF_HV1BR - Experimental evidence at protein level: Swiss-Prot protein existence level 1. Extracellular Nef protein targets CD4(+) T-lymphocytes for apoptosis by interacting with CXCR4 surface receptors (PubMed:14990729). From Human immunodeficiency virus type 1 group M subtype B (isolate BRU/LAI) (HIV-1).
>Addgene plasmid #246845 | ARL13B-(ΔIDR)-GFP | addgene full sequence | sequence record 494626 | Addgene NGS Result
GGAAGGGCTAATTCACTCCCAAAGAAGACAAGATATCCTTGATCTGTGGATCTACCACACACAAGGCTAC
TTCCCTGATTAGCAGAACTACACACCAGGGCCAGGGGTCAGATATCCACTGACCTTTGGATGGTGCTACA
AGCTAGTACCAGTTGAGCCAGATAAGGTAGAAGAGGCCAATAAAGGAGAGAACACCAGCTTGTTACACCC
TGTGAGCCTGCATGGGATGGATGACCCGGAGAGAGAAGTGTTAGAGTGGAGGTTTGACAGCCGCCTAGCA
TTTCATCACGTGGCCCGAGAGCTGCATCCGGAGTACTTCAAGAACTGCTGATATCGAGCTTGCTACAAGG
GACTTTCCGCTGGGGACTTTCCAGGGAGGCGTGGCCTGGGCGGGACTGGGGAGTGGCGAGCCCTCAGATC
CTGCATATAAGCAGCTGCTTTTTGCCTGTACTGGGTCTCTCTGGTTAGACCAGATCTGAGCCTGGGAGCT
CTCTGGCTAACTAGGGAACCCACTGCTTAAGCCTCAATAAAGCTTGCCTTGAGTGCTTCAAGTAGTGTGT
GCCCGTCTGTTGTGTGACTCTGGTAACTAGAGATCCCTCAGACCCTTTTAGTCAGTGTGGAAAATCTCTA
GCAGTGGCGCCCGAACAGGGACTTGAAAGCGAAAGGGAAACCAGAGGAGCTCTCTCGACGCAGGACTCGG
CTTGCTGAAGCGCGCACGGCAAGAGGCGAGGGGCGGCGACTGGTGAGTACGCCAAAAATTTTGACTAGCG
GAGGCTAGAAGGAGAGAGATGGGTGCGAGAGCGTCAGTATTAAGCGGGGGAGAATTAGATCGCGATGGGA
AAAAATTCGGTTAAGGCCAGGGGGAAAGAAAAAATATAAATTAAAACATATAGTATGGGCAAGCAGGGAG
CTAGAACGATTCGCAGTTAATCCTGGCCTGTTAGAAACATCAGAAGGCTGTAGACAAATACTGGGACAGC
TACAACCATCCCTTCAGACAGGATCAGAAGAACTTAGATCATTATATAATACAGTAGCAACCCTCTATTG
TGTGCATCAAAGGATAGAGATAAAAGACACCAAGGAAGCTTTAGACAAGATAGAGGAAGAGCAAAACAAA
AGTAAGACCACCGCACAGCAAGCGGCCGGCCGCTGATCTTCAGACCTGGAGGAGGAGATATGAGGGACAA
TTGGAGAAGTGAATTATATAAATATAAAGTAGTAAAAATTGAACCATTAGGAGTAGCACCCACCAAGGCA
AAGAGAAGAGTGGTGCAGAGAGAAAAAAGAGCAGTGGGAATAGGAGCTTTGTTCCTTGGGTTCTTGGGAG
CAGCAGGAAGCACTATGGGCGCAGCGTCAATGACGCTGACGGTACAGGCCAGACAATTATTGTCTGGTAT
AGTGCAGCAGCAGAACAATTTGCTGAGGGCTATTGAGGCGCAACAGCATCTGTTGCAACTCACAGTCTGG
GGCATCAAGCAGCTCCAGGCAAGAATCCTGGCTGTGGAAAGATACCTAAAGGATCAACAGCTCCTGGGGA
TTTGGGGTTGCTCTGGAAAACTCATTTGCACCACTGCTGTGCCTTGGAATGCTAGTTGGAGTAATAAATC
TCTGGAACAGATTTGGAATCACACGACCTGGATGGAGTGGGACAGAGAAATTAACAATTACACAAGCTTA
ATACACTCCTTAATTGAAGAATCGCAAAACCAGCAAGAAAAGAATGAACAAGAATTATTGGAATTAGATA
AATGGGCAAGTTTGTGGAATTGGTTTAACATAACAAATTGGCTGTGGTATATAAAATTATTCATAATGAT
AGTAGGAGGCTTGGTAGGTTTAAGAATAGTTTTTGCTGTACTTTCTATAGTGAATAGAGTTAGGCAGGGA
TATTCACCATTATCGTTTCAGACCCACCTCCCAACCCCGAGGGGACCCGACAGGCCCGAAGGAATAGAAG
AAGAAGGTGGAGAGAGAGACAGAGACAGATCCATTCGATTAGTGAACGGATCTCGACGGTATCGCCTTTA
AAAGAAAAGGGGGGATTGGGGGGTACAGTGCAGGGGAAAGAATAGTAGACATAATAGCAACAGACATACA
AACTAAAGAATTACAAAAACAAATTACAAAAATTCAAAATTTTCGGGTTTATTACAGGGACAGCAGAGAT
CCAGTTTATCGATAAGCTTGGGAGTTCCGCGTTACATAACTTACGGTAAATGGCCCGCCTGGCTGACCGC
CCAACGACCCCCGCCCATTGACGTCAATAATGACGTATGTTCCCATAGTAACGCCAATAGGGACTTTCCA
TTGACGTCAATGGGTGGAGTATTTACGGTAAACTGCCCACTTGGCAGTACATCAAGTGTATCATATGCCA
AGTACGCCCCCTATTGACGTCAATGACGGTAAATGGCCCGCCTGGCATTATGCCCAGTACATGACCTTAT
GGGACTTTCCTACTTGGCAGTACATCTACGTATTAGTCATCGCTATTACCATGGTGATGCGGTTTTGGCA
GTACATCAATGGGCGTGGATAGCGGTTTGACTCACGGGGATTTCCAAGTCTCCACCCCATTGACGTCAAT
GGGAGTTTGTTTTGGCACCAAAATCAACGGGACTTTCCAAAATGTCGTAACAACTCCGCCCCATTGACGC
AAATGGGCGGTAGGCGTGTACGGTGGGAGGTCTATATAAGCAGAGCTCGTTTAGTGAACCGTCAGATCGC
CTGGAGACGCCATCCACGCTGTTTTGACCTCCATAGAAGACACCGACTCTACTAGAGGATCGCTAGCGCT
ACCGGACTCAGATCTCGAGGCCACCATGTTCAGTCTCATGGCAAGCTGTTGTGGATGGTTTAAACGCTGG
CGGGAGCCTGTTAGAAAGGTGACTCTTTTGATGGTGGGACTTGATAATGCTGGTAAAACCGCAACAGCAA
AGGGAATCCAAGGAGAATACCCTGAGGACGTGGCGCCAACCGTCGGATTTTCAAAAATTAACCTTAGACA
GGGAAAGTTTGAAGTCACCATCTTTGACTTGGGAGGTGGAATAAGAATTCGGGGAATCTGGAAGAATTAC
TATGCTGAATCCTATGGGGTAATATTTGTTGTGGATTCCAGTGATGAAGAGAGAATGGAAGAGACAAAAG
AGGCTATGTCAGAAATGCTAAGACATCCTCGTATCAGTGGGAAACCCATATTGGTGTTGGCAAATAAACA
AGATAAAGAAGGAGCTTCAGGAGAAGCTGATGTCATTGAATGTCTATCTCTGGAAAAATTGGTCAATGAG
CACAAGTGCCTGTGTCAGATAGAACCATGCTCCGCCATTTCCGGCTATGGAAAGAAAATTGACGAGTCCA
TTAAAAAAGGCCTTTATTGGCTGCTACATGTTATTGCAAGAGACTTTGATGCCTTAAATGAACGCATCCA
AAAAGAGACAACAGAGCAGCGTGCTCTTGAGGAACAAGAGAAACAAGAAAGAGCTGAACGAGTGCGAAAA
TTACGAGAAGAAAGAAAACAAAATGAACAGGAGCAGGCTGAACTCGATGGAACCAGTGGTAGCGGCCGCC
TAAGAATGAAAAGGAACCACCGGGTAGAACCACTTAATATAGATGACTGTGCTCCTGAGAGTCCAACGCC
ACCCCCACCCCCTCCTCCTGTTGGCTGGGGAACCCCTAAAGTCACTAGACTTCCAAAACTTGAGCCTCTT
GGTGAAACACATCATAATGATTTCTATAGGAAGCCGCTGCCTCCCCTGGCTGTGCCACAGCGACCTAACA
GTGATGCTCATGATGTGATCTCAGGATCCATGGTGAGCAAGGGCGAGGAGCTGTTCACCGGGGTGGTGCC
CATCCTGGTCGAGCTGGACGGCGACGTAAACGGCCACAAGTTCAGCGTGTCCGGCGAGGGCGAGGGCGAT
GCCACCTACGGCAAGCTGACCCTGAAGTTCATCTGCACCACCGGCAAGCTGCCCGTGCCCTGGCCCACCC
TCGTGACCACCCTGACCTACGGCGTGCAGTGCTTCAGCCGCTACCCCGACCACATGAAGCAGCACGACTT
CTTCAAGTCCGCCATGCCCGAAGGCTACGTCCAGGAGCGCACCATCTTCTTCAAGGACGACGGCAACTAC
AAGACCCGCGCCGAGGTGAAGTTCGAGGGCGACACCCTGGTGAACCGCATCGAGCTGAAGGGCATCGACT
TCAAGGAGGACGGCAACATCCTGGGGCACAAGCTGGAGTACAACTACAACAGCCACAACGTCTATATCAT
GGCCGACAAGCAGAAGAACGGCATCAAGGTGAACTTCAAGATCCGCCACAACATCGAGGACGGCAGCGTG
CAGCTCGCCGACCACTACCAGCAGAACACCCCCATCGGCGACGGCCCCGTGCTGCTGCCCGACAACCACT
ACCTGAGCACCCAGTCCGCCCTGAGCAAAGACCCCAACGAGAAGCGCGATCACATGGTCCTGCTGGAGTT
CGTGACCGCCGCCGGGATCACTCTCGGCATGGACGAGCTGTACAAGTCTAGATAATTCTACCGGGTAGGG
GAGGCGCTTTTCCCAAGGCAGTCTGGAGCATGCGCTTTAGCAGCCCCGCTGGGCACTTGGCGCTACACAA
GTGGCCTCTGGCCTCGCACACATTCCACATCCACCGGTAGGCGCCAACCGGCTCCGTTCTTTGGTGGCCC
CTTCGCGCCACCTTCTACTCCTCCCCTAGTCAGGAAGTTCCCCCCCGCCCCGCAGCTCGCGTCGTGCAGG
ACGTGACAAATGGAAGTAGCACGTCTCACTAGTCTCGTGCAGATGGACAGCACCGCTGAGCAATGGAAGC
GGGTAGGCCTTTGGGGCAGCGGCCAATAGCAGCTTTGCTCCTTCGCTTTCTGGGCTCAGAGGCTGGGAAG
GGGTGGGTCCGGGGGCGGGCTCAGGGGCGGGCTCAGGGGCGGGGCGGGCGCCCGAAGGTCCTCCGGAGGC
CCGGCATTCTGCACGCTTCAAAAGCGCACGTCTGCCGCGCTGTTCTCCTCTTCCTCATCTCCGGGCCTTT
CGACCTGCAGCCCAAGCTTACCATGACCGAGTACAAGCCCACGGTGCGCCTCGCCACCCGCGACGACGTC
CCCAGGGCCGTACGCACCCTCGCCGCCGCGTTCGCCGACTACCCCGCCACGCGCCACACCGTCGATCCGG
ACCGCCACATCGAGCGGGTCACCGAGCTGCAAGAACTCTTCCTCACGCGCGTCGGGCTCGACATCGGCAA
GGTGTGGGTCGCGGACGACGGCGCCGCGGTGGCGGTCTGGACCACGCCGGAGAGCGTCGAAGCGGGGGCG
GTGTTCGCCGAGATCGGCCCGCGCATGGCCGAGTTGAGCGGTTCCCGGCTGGCCGCGCAGCAACAGATGG
AAGGCCTCCTGGCGCCGCACCGGCCCAAGGAGCCCGCGTGGTTCCTGGCCACCGTCGGCGTCTCGCCCGA
CCACCAGGGCAAGGGTCTGGGCAGCGCCGTCGTGCTCCCCGGAGTGGAGGCGGCCGAGCGCGCCGGGGTG
CCCGCCTTCCTGGAGACCTCCGCGCCCCGCAACCTCCCCTTCTACGAGCGGCTCGGCTTCACCGTCACCG
CCGACGTCGAGGTGCCCGAAGGACCGCGCACCTGGTGCATGACCCGCAAGCCCGGTGCCTGACCGCGTCT
GGAACAATCAACCTCTGGATTACAAAATTTGTGAAAGATTGACTGGTATTCTTAACTATGTTGCTCCTTT
TACGCTATGTGGATACGCTGCTTTAATGCCTTTGTATCATGCTATTGCTTCCCGTATGGCTTTCATTTTC
TCCTCCTTGTATAAATCCTGGTTGCTGTCTCTTTATGAGGAGTTGTGGCCCGTTGTCAGGCAACGTGGCG
TGGTGTGCACTGTGTTTGCTGACGCAACCCCCACTGGTTGGGGCATTGCCACCACCTGTCAGCTCCTTTC
CGGGACTTTCGCTTTCCCCCTCCCTATTGCCACGGCGGAACTCATCGCCGCCTGCCTTGCCCGCTGCTGG
ACAGGGGCTCGGCTGTTGGGCACTGACAATTCCGTGGTGTTGTCGGGGAAGCTGACGTCCTTTCCATGGC
TGCTCGCCTGTGTTGCCACCTGGATTCTGCGCGGGACGTCCTTCTGCTACGTCCCTTCGGCCCTCAATCC
AGCGGACCTTCCTTCCCGCGGCCTGCTGCCGGCTCTGCGGCCTCTTCCGCGTCTTCGCCTTCGCCCTCAG
ACGAGTCGGATCTCCCTTTGGGCCGCCTCCCCGCCTGGAATTAATTCTGCAGTCGAGACCTAGAAAAACA
TGGAGCAATCACAAGTAGCAATACAGCAGCTACCAATGCTGATTGTGCCTGGCTAGAAGCACAAGAGGAG
GAGGAGGTGGGTTTTCCAGTCACACCTCAGGTACCTTTAAGACCAATGACTTACAAGGCAGCTGTAGATC
TTAGCCACTTTTTAAAAGAAAAGAGGGGACTGGAAGGGCTAATTCACTCCCAACGAAGACAAGATATCCT
TGATCTGTGGATCTACCACACACAAGGCTACTTCCCTGATTAGCAGAACTACACACCAGGGCCAGGGGTC
AGATATCCACTGACCTTTGGATGGTGCTACAAGCTAGTACCAGTTGAGCCAGATAAGGTAGAAGAGGCCA
ATAAAGGAGAGAACACCAGCTTGTTACACCCTGTGAGCCTGCATGGGATGGATGACCCGGAGAGAGAAGT
GTTAGAGTGGAGGTTTGACAGCCGCCTAGCATTTCATCACGTGGCCCGAGAGCTGCATCCGGAGTACTTC
AAGAACTGCTGATATCGAGCTTGCTACAAGGGACTTTCCGCTGGGGACTTTCCAGGGAGGCGTGGCCTGG
GCGGGACTGGGGAGTGGCGAGCCCTCAGATCCTGCATATAAGCAGCTGCTTTTTGCCTGTACTGGGTCTC
TCTGGTTAGACCAGATCTGAGCCTGGGAGCTCTCTGGCTAACTAGGGAACCCACTGCTTAAGCCTCAATA
AAGCTTGCCTTGAGTGCTTCAAGTAGTGTGTGCCCGTCTGTTGTGTGACTCTGGTAACTAGAGATCCCTC
AGACCCTTTTAGTCAGTGTGGAAAATCTCTAGCAGTAGTAGTTCATGTCATCTTATTATTCAGTATTTAT
AACTTGCAAAGAAATGAATATCAGAGAGTGAGAGGCCTTGACATTGCTAGCGTTTTACCGTCGACCTCTA
GCTAGAGCTTGGCGTAATCATGGTCATAGCTGTTTCCTGTGTGAAATTGTTATCCGCTCACAATTCCACA
CAACATACGAGCCGGAAGCATAAAGTGTAAAGCCTGGGGTGCCTAATGAGTGAGCTAACTCACATTAATT
GCGTTGCGCTCACTGCCCGCTTTCCAGTCGGGAAACCTGTCGTGCCAGCTGCATTAATGAATCGGCCAAC
GCGCGGGGAGAGGCGGTTTGCGTATTGGGCGCTCTTCCGCTTCCTCGCTCACTGACTCGCTGCGCTCGGT
CGTTCGGCTGCGGCGAGCGGTATCAGCTCACTCAAAGGCGGTAATACGGTTATCCACAGAATCAGGGGAT
AACGCAGGAAAGAACATGTGAGCAAAAGGCCAGCAAAAGGCCAGGAACCGTAAAAAGGCCGCGTTGCTGG
CGTTTTTCCATAGGCTCCGCCCCCCTGACGAGCATCACAAAAATCGACGCTCAAGTCAGAGGTGGCGAAA
CCCGACAGGACTATAAAGATACCAGGCGTTTCCCCCTGGAAGCTCCCTCGTGCGCTCTCCTGTTCCGACC
CTGCCGCTTACCGGATACCTGTCCGCCTTTCTCCCTTCGGGAAGCGTGGCGCTTTCTCATAGCTCACGCT
GTAGGTATCTCAGTTCGGTGTAGGTCGTTCGCTCCAAGCTGGGCTGTGTGCACGAACCCCCCGTTCAGCC
CGACCGCTGCGCCTTATCCGGTAACTATCGTCTTGAGTCCAACCCGGTAAGACACGACTTATCGCCACTG
GCAGCAGCCACTGGTAACAGGATTAGCAGAGCGAGGTATGTAGGCGGTGCTACAGAGTTCTTGAAGTGGT
GGCCTAACTACGGCTACACTAGAAGAACAGTATTTGGTATCTGCGCTCTGCTGAAGCCAGTTACCTTCGG
AAAAAGAGTTGGTAGCTCTTGATCCGGCAAACAAACCACCGCTGGTAGCGGTGGTTTTTTTGTTTGCAAG
CAGCAGATTACGCGCAGAAAAAAAGGATCTCAAGAAGATCCTTTGATCTTTTCTACGGGGTCTGACGCTC
AGTGGAACGAAAACTCACGTTAAGGGATTTTGGTCATGAGATTATCAAAAAGGATCTTCACCTAGATCCT
TTTAAATTAAAAATGAAGTTTTAAATCAATCTAAAGTATATATGAGTAAACTTGGTCTGACAGTTACCAA
TGCTTAATCAGTGAGGCACCTATCTCAGCGATCTGTCTATTTCGTTCATCCATAGTTGCCTGACTCCCCG
TCGTGTAGATAACTACGATACGGGAGGGCTTACCATCTGGCCCCAGTGCTGCAATGATACCGCGAGACCC
ACGCTCACCGGCTCCAGATTTATCAGCAATAAACCAGCCAGCCGGAAGGGCCGAGCGCAGAAGTGGTCCT
GCAACTTTATCCGCCTCCATCCAGTCTATTAATTGTTGCCGGGAAGCTAGAGTAAGTAGTTCGCCAGTTA
ATAGTTTGCGCAACGTTGTTGCCATTGCTACAGGCATCGTGGTGTCACGCTCGTCGTTTGGTATGGCTTC
ATTCAGCTCCGGTTCCCAACGATCAAGGCGAGTTACATGATCCCCCATGTTGTGCAAAAAAGCGGTTAGC
TCCTTCGGTCCTCCGATCGTTGTCAGAAGTAAGTTGGCCGCAGTGTTATCACTCATGGTTATGGCAGCAC
TGCATAATTCTCTTACTGTCATGCCATCCGTAAGATGCTTTTCTGTGACTGGTGAGTACTCAACCAAGTC
ATTCTGAGAATAGTGTATGCGGCGACCGAGTTGCTCTTGCCCGGCGTCAATACGGGATAATACCGCGCCA
CATAGCAGAACTTTAAAAGTGCTCATCATTGGAAAACGTTCTTCGGGGCGAAAACTCTCAAGGATCTTAC
CGCTGTTGAGATCCAGTTCGATGTAACCCACTCGTGCACCCAACTGATCTTCAGCATCTTTTACTTTCAC
CAGCGTTTCTGGGTGAGCAAAAACAGGAAGGCAAAATGCCGCAAAAAAGGGAATAAGGGCGACACGGAAA
TGTTGAATACTCATACTCTTCCTTTTTCAATATTATTGAAGCATTTATCAGGGTTATTGTCTCATGAGCG
GATACATATTTGAATGTATTTAGAAAAATAAACAAATAGGGGTTCCGCGCACATTTCCCCGAAAAGTGCC
ACCTGACGTCGACGGATCGGGAGATCAACTTGTTTATTGCAGCTTATAATGGTTACAAATAAAGCAATAG
CATCACAAATTTCACAAATAAAGCATTTTTTTCACTGCATTCTAGTTGTGGTTTGTCCAAACTCATCAAT
GTATCTTATCATGTCTGGATCAACTGGATAACTCAAGCTAACCAAAATCATCCCAAACTTCCCACCCCAT
ACCCTATTACCACTGCCAATTACCTGTGGTTTCATTTACTCTAAACCTGTGATTCCTCTGAATTATTTTC
ATTTTAAAGAAATTGTATTTGTTAAATATGTACTACAAACTTAGTAGTT
